>Addgene plasmid #60267 | pENTR D-TOPO-C3_22 | depositor full sequence | sequence record 96530 | Full Sequence
CTTTCCTGCGTTATCCCCTGATTCTGTGGATAACCGTATTACCGCCTTTGAGTGAGCTGATACCGCTCGC
CGCAGCCGAACGACCGAGCGCAGCGAGTCAGTGAGCGAGGAAGCGGAAGAGCGCCCAATACGCAAACCGC
CTCTCCCCGCGCGTTGGCCGATTCATTAATGCAGCTGGCACGACAGGTTTCCCGACTGGAAAGCGGGCAG
TGAGCGCAACGCAATTAATACGCGTACCGCTAGCCAGGAAGAGTTTGTAGAAACGCAAAAAGGCCATCCG
TCAGGATGGCCTTCTGCTTAGTTTGATGCCTGGCAGTTTATGGCGGGCGTCCTGCCCGCCACCCTCCGGG
CCGTTGCTTCACAACGTTCAAATCCGCTCCCGGCGGATTTGTCCTACTCAGGAGAGCGTTCACCGACAAA
CAACAGATAAAACGAAAGGCCCAGTCTTCCGACTGAGCCTTTCGTTTTATTTGATGCCTGGCAGTTCCCT
ACTCTCGCGTTAACGCTAGCATGGATGTTTTCCCAGTCACGACGTTGTAAAACGACGGCCAGTCTTAAGC
TCGGGCCCCAAATAATGATTTTATTTTGACTGATAGTGACCTGTTCGTTGCAACAAATTGATGAGCAATG
CTTTTTTATAATGCCAACTTTGTACAAAAAAGCAGGCTCCGCGGCCGCCCCCTTCACCCCTCTGTCTTCC
TTCCACCATCAGGGACAGAAAGCGCTGGCCAGAGTGGCTCTCCCTGCCCCTGCCTCTCCTTCCACCCCTC
TCCCGATGTGCACACACAGCATTGTGAGCTGTGAGCGTGAGAATAGGCCTTGGAGACTGGCAGGTGTGAC
TCATGGCTCTGCCATGCACTTACTGCGTGGCCTTGGGCAGGTCACTTAACCCCTCAATTCCCTCTATTGA
GGGATAATTGTGCCTGCCCCACCTGGCAGCTGGAGAACTAATTAAATGAGATAATGTGTGTGGAGCACTT
AGCACAGCTCCCAGAGGCGCCCGGATAAGTGCCCTGCAAATGCAATCACCCGCCCCCTCTCTGCCTCCTC
TCCTCCCTCTGATCCTCACTCACCTCTCTCTGCCTTCCCACACCTGATCCATGGACTGTGTCTTTCCAGG
CCAGACCTTTCAATCTTTCTCTCTGGGAAGATGGGCTCTATGTCTAGGAGATGCCAATGGAGCCGTGAAG
GGTGGGCGCGCCGACCCAGCTTTCTTGTACAAAGTTGGCATTATAAGAAAGCATTGCTTATCAATTTGTT
GCAACGAACAGGTCACTATCAGTCAAAATAAAATCATTATTTGCCATCCAGCTGATATCCCCTATAGTGA
GTCGTATTACATGGTCATAGCTGTTTCCTGGCAGCTCTGGCCCGTGTCTCAAAATCTCTGATGTTACATT
GCACAAGATAAAAATATATCATCATGAACAATAAAACTGTCTGCTTACATAAACAGTAATACAAGGGGTG
TTATGAGCCATATTCAACGGGAAACGTCGAGGCCGCGATTAAATTCCAACATGGATGCTGATTTATATGG
GTATAAATGGGCTCGCGATAATGTCGGGCAATCAGGTGCGACAATCTATCGCTTGTATGGGAAGCCCGAT
GCGCCAGAGTTGTTTCTGAAACATGGCAAAGGTAGCGTTGCCAATGATGTTACAGATGAGATGGTCAGAC
TAAACTGGCTGACGGAATTTATGCCTCTTCCGACCATCAAGCATTTTATCCGTACTCCTGATGATGCATG
GTTACTCACCACTGCGATCCCCGGAAAAACAGCATTCCAGGTATTAGAAGAATATCCTGATTCAGGTGAA
AATATTGTTGATGCGCTGGCAGTGTTCCTGCGCCGGTTGCATTCGATTCCTGTTTGTAATTGTCCTTTTA
ACAGCGATCGCGTATTTCGTCTCGCTCAGGCGCAATCACGAATGAATAACGGTTTGGTTGATGCGAGTGA
TTTTGATGACGAGCGTAATGGCTGGCCTGTTGAACAAGTCTGGAAAGAAATGCATAAACTTTTGCCATTC
TCACCGGATTCAGTCGTCACTCATGGTGATTTCTCACTTGATAACCTTATTTTTGACGAGGGGAAATTAA
TAGGTTGTATTGATGTTGGACGAGTCGGAATCGCAGACCGATACCAGGATCTTGCCATCCTATGGAACTG
CCTCGGTGAGTTTTCTCCTTCATTACAGAAACGGCTTTTTCAAAAATATGGTATTGATAATCCTGATATG
AATAAATTGCAGTTTCATTTGATGCTCGATGAGTTTTTCTAATCAGAATTGGTTAATTGGTTGTAACACT
GGCAGAGCATTACGCTGACTTGACGGGACGGCGCAAGCTCATGACCAAAATCCCTTAACGTGAGTTACGC
GTCGTTCCACTGAGCGTCAGACCCCGTAGAAAAGATCAAAGGATCTTCTTGAGATCCTTTTTTTCTGCGC
GTAATCTGCTGCTTGCAAACAAAAAAACCACCGCTACCAGCGGTGGTTTGTTTGCCGGATCAAGAGCTAC
CAACTCTTTTTCCGAAGGTAACTGGCTTCAGCAGAGCGCAGATACCAAATACTGTCCTTCTAGTGTAGCC
GTAGTTAGGCCACCACTTCAAGAACTCTGTAGCACCGCCTACATACCTCGCTCTGCTAATCCTGTTACCA
GTGGCTGCTGCCAGTGGCGATAAGTCGTGTCTTACCGGGTTGGACTCAAGACGATAGTTACCGGATAAGG
CGCAGCGGTCGGGCTGAACGGGGGGTTCGTGCACACAGCCCAGCTTGGAGCGAACGACCTACACCGAACT
GAGATACCTACAGCGTGAGCATTGAGAAAGCGCCACGCTTCCCGAAGGGAGAAAGGCGGACAGGTATCCG
GTAAGCGGCAGGGTCGGAACAGGAGAGCGCACGAGGGAGCTTCCAGGGGGAAACGCCTGGTATCTTTATA
GTCCTGTCGGGTTTCGCCACCTCTGACTTGAGCGTCGATTTTTGTGATGCTCGTCAGGGGGGCGGAGCCT
ATGGAAAAACGCCAGCAACGCGGCCTTTTTACGGTTCCTGGCCTTTTGCTGGCCTTTTGCTCACATGTT
Features (pLannotate 1.2.2; 9 found; start..end, strand, type, name):
    121..213     +  CDS            lacI (fragment): lac repressor; lacI; The lac repressor binds to the lac operator to inhibit transcription in E. coli. This inhibition can be relieved by adding lactose or isopropyl-β-D-thiogalactopyranoside (IPTG).
    268..295     -  terminator     rrnB T2 terminator: transcription terminator T2 from the E. coli rrnB gene
    427..470     +  terminator     rrnB T1 terminator: Escherichia coli rrnB; transcription terminator T1 from the E. coli rrnB gene
    517..553     -  CDS            lacZα (fragment): LacZα fragment of β-galactosidase; lacZ fragment
    569..668     +  protein_bind   attL1: mutant version of attL; recombination site for the Gateway® LR reaction LR Clonase™
   1204..1303    -  protein_bind   attL2: mutant version of attL; recombination site for the Gateway® LR reaction LR Clonase™
   1321..1339    -  promoter       T7 promoter: promoter for bacteriophage T7 RNA polymerase
   1473..2282    +  CDS            KanR: aminoglycoside phosphotransferase; aph(3')-Ia; confers resistance to kanamycin in bacteria or G418 (Geneticin®) in eukaryotes
   2429..3017    +  rep_origin     ori: high-copy-number ColE1/pMB1/pBR322/pUC origin of replication
