[The description below was written by a language model from this plasmid's Addgene catalogue record and pLannotate feature annotations shown in this document.]
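Description:
pENTR D-TOPO-C3_22 is a Gateway entry clone built on the commercial pENTR/D-TOPO backbone (2,580 bp without insert; the full sequence record is 3,079 nt). It is a small bacterial shuttle plasmid, not an expression vector. It replicates in E. coli from a ColE1/pUC-type origin and is selected with kanamycin through the aph(3')-Ia resistance gene. Upstream of the cloning region sit the rrnB T1 and T2 transcription terminators, which shield the insert from read-through transcription originating in the backbone. A T7 promoter lies just outside the attL2 site. The short lacI and lacZα matches in the feature table are only fragments and are unlikely to be functional; the lacZα match probably reflects the M13 sequencing primer region.

The payload is a human non-coding genomic segment described as a ZMIZ1 enhancer, an element reported to be active in pancreatic islets. It corresponds to roughly 500 bp of chromosome 10 (coordinates given in the hg18 assembly) and was amplified by PCR and inserted by directional TOPO cloning. The insert itself is not annotated in the feature table, but it occupies the interval between attL1 and attL2. These two sites allow an LR Clonase reaction to move the fragment, in a defined orientation, into any attR-containing destination vector. The record suggests pGL4.23-Gateway as a destination. That vector name points to a luciferase reporter in which the enhancer would be tested for its ability to stimulate transcription. The plasmid comes from a study of pancreatic islet enhancer clusters and type 2 diabetes risk-associated variants, and serves as a source clone for enhancer reporter assays.
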