Addgene plasmid #60267: pENTR D-TOPO-C3_22
Purpose: This plasmid contains a human pancreatic islet active enhancer, which can be shuttled into a Gateway destination vector, such as pGL4.23-Gateway.
Depositing lab: Jorge Ferrer. Depositing organization: Imperial College London. Publication: Pancreatic islet enhancer clusters enriched in type 2 diabetes risk-associated variants. Pasquali L, Gaulton KJ, Rodriguez-Segui SA, Mularoni L, Miguel-Escalada I, Akerman I, Tena JJ, Moran I, Gomez-Marin C, van de Bunt M, Ponsa-Cobas J, Castro N, Nammo T, Cebola I, Garcia-Hurtado J, Maestro MA, Pattou F, Piemonti L, Berney T, Gloyn AL, Ravassard P, Gomez-Skarmeta JL, Muller F, McCarthy MI, Ferrer J. Nat Genet. 2014 Feb;46(2):136-43. doi: 10.1038/ng.2870. Epub 2014 Jan 12. PubMed 24413736.
Backbone
  Vector backbone: pENTR/D-TOPO
  Backbone manufacturer: Invitrogen
  Backbone size w/o insert (bp): 2580
  Vector type: Entry Vector
Growth in bacteria
  Bacterial resistance: Kanamycin, 50 μg/mL
  Growth temperature: 37°C
  Growth strain: DH5alpha
  Copy number: Unknown
Gene/Insert
  Gene/Insert name: ZMIZ1 enhancer (alt name: ZMIZ1)
  Species: H. sapiens (human)
  Entrez Gene: ZMIZ1 (a.k.a. MIZ, RAI17, TRAFIP10, ZIMP10)
  Cloning method: TOPO Cloning
  Sequencing primers: 5′ M13 Fw; 3′ M13 Rev
Terms and licenses: Academic/Nonprofit Terms; Industry Terms: Not Available to Industry
Depositor comments: chromosome : chr10; start: 80613972 end: 80614474 (genomic position corresponds to the version of the human genome hg18) Fw primer used for cloning: CACCCCTCTGTCTTCCTTCCACCA Rv primer used for cloning: CACGGCTCCATTGGCATCTCC
How to cite: pENTR D-TOPO-C3_22 was a gift from Jorge Ferrer (Addgene plasmid # 60267 ; http://n2t.net/addgene:60267 ; RRID:Addgene_60267)
